>Addgene plasmid #10993 | pRS415-SPT6 | depositor full sequence | sequence record 6828 | Author sequence
TCGCGCGTTTCGGTGATGACGGTGAAAACCTCTGACACATGCAGCTCCCGGAGACGGTCACAGCTTGTCT
GTAAGCGGATGCCGGGAGCAGACAAGCCCGTCAGGGCGCGTCAGCGGGTGTTGGCGGGTGTCGGGGCTGG
CTTAACTATGCGGCATCAGAGCAGATTGTACTGAGAGTGCACCATATCGACTACGTCGTAAGGCCGTTTC
TGACAGAGTAAAATTCTTGAGGGAACTTTCACCATTATGGGAAATGGTTCAAGAAGGTATTGACTTAAAC
TCCATCAAATGGTCAGGTCATTGAGTGTTTTTTATTTGTTGTATTTTTTTTTTTTTAGAGAAAATCCTCC
AATATCAAATTAGGAATCGTAGTTTCATGATTTTCTGTTACACCTAACTTTTTGTGTGGTGCCCTCCTCC
TTGTCAATATTAATGTTAAAGTGCAATTCTTTTTCCTTATCACGTTGAGCCATTAGTATCAATTTGCTTA
CCTGTATTCCTTTACTATCCTCCTTTTTCTCCTTCTTGATAAATGTATGTAGATTGCGTATATAGTTTCG
TCTACCCTATGAACATATTCCATTTTGTAATTTCGTGTCGTTTCTATTATGAATTTCATTTATAAAGTTT
ATGTACAAATATCATAAAAAAAGAGAATCTTTTTAAGCAAGGATTTTCTTAACTTCTTCGGCGACAGCAT
CACCGACTTCGGTGGTACTGTTGGAACCACCTAAATCACCAGTTCTGATACCTGCATCCAAAACCTTTTT
AACTGCATCTTCAATGGCCTTACCTTCTTCAGGCAAGTTCAATGACAATTTCAACATCATTGCAGCAGAC
AAGATAGTGGCGATAGGGTCAACCTTATTCTTTGGCAAATCTGGAGCAGAACCGTGGCATGGTTCGTACA
AACCAAATGCGGTGTTCTTGTCTGGCAAAGAGGCCAAGGACGCAGATGGCAACAAACCCAAGGAACCTGG
GATAACGGAGGCTTCATCGGAGATGATATCACCAAACATGTTGCTGGTGATTATAATACCATTTAGGTGG
GTTGGGTTCTTAACTAGGATCATGGCGGCAGAATCAATCAATTGATGTTGAACCTTCAATGTAGGGAATT
CGTTCTTGATGGTTTCCTCCACAGTTTTTCTCCATAATCTTGAAGAGGCCAAAACATTAGCTTTATCCAA
GGACCAAATAGGCAATGGTGGCTCATGTTGTAGGGCCATGAAAGCGGCCATTCTTGTGATTCTTTGCACT
TCTGGAACGGTGTATTGTTCACTATCCCAAGCGACACCATCACCATCGTCTTCCTTTCTCTTACCAAAGT
AAATACCTCCCACTAATTCTCTGACAACAACGAAGTCAGTACCTTTAGCAAATTGTGGCTTGATTGGAGA
TAAGTCTAAAAGAGAGTCGGATGCAAAGTTACATGGTCTTAAGTTGGCGTACAATTGAAGTTCTTTACGG
ATTTTTAGTAAACCTTGTTCAGGTCTAACACTACCGGTACCCCATTTAGGACCACCCACAGCACCTAACA
AAACGGCATCAACCTTCTTGGAGGCTTCCAGCGCCTCATCTGGAAGTGGGACACCTGTAGCATCGATAGC
AGCACCACCAATTAAATGATTTTCGAAATCGAACTTGACATTGGAACGAACATCAGAAATAGCTTTAAGA
ACCTTAATGGCTTCGGCTGTGATTTCTTGACCAACGTGGTCACCTGGCAAAACGACGATCTTCTTAGGGG
CAGACATAGGGGCAGACATTAGAATGGTATATCCTTGAAATATATATATATATTGCTGAAATGTAAAAGG
TAAGAAAAGTTAGAAAGTAAGACGATTGCTAACCACCTATTGGAAAAAACAATAGGTCCTTAAATAATAT
TGTCAACTTCAAGTATTGTGATGCAAGCATTTAGTCATGAACGCTTCTCTATTCTATATGAAAAGCCGGT
TCCGGCCTCTCACCTTTCCTTTTTCTCCCAATTTTTCAGTTGAAAAAGGTATATGCGTCAGGCGACCTCT
GAAATTAACAAAAAATTTCCAGTCATCGAATTTGATTCTGTGCGATAGCGCCCCTGTGTGTTCTCGTTAT
GTTGAGGAAAAAAATAATGGTTGCTAAGAGATTCGAACTCTTGCATCTTACGATACCTGAGTATTCCCAC
AGTTAACTGCGGTCAAGATATTTCTTGAATCAGGCGCCTTAGACCGCTCGGCCAAACAACCAATTACTTG
TTGAGAAATAGAGTATAATTATCCTATAAATATAACGTTTTTGAACACACATGAACAAGGAAGTACAGGA
CAATTGATTTTGAAGAGAATGTGGATTTTGATGTAATTGTTGGGATTCCATTTTTAATAAGGCAATAATA
TTAGGTATGTGGATATACTAGAAGTTCTCCTCGACCGTCGATATGCGGTGTGAAATACCGCACAGATGCG
TAAGGAGAAAATACCGCATCAGGAAATTGTAAACGTTAATATTTTGTTAAAATTCGCGTTAAATTTTTGT
TAAATCAGCTCATTTTTTAACCAATAGGCCGAAATCGGCAAAATCCCTTATAAATCAAAAGAATAGACCG
AGATAGGGT
[37 nt withheld, positions 2600-2636]
AAAGAACGTGGACTCCAACGTCAAAGG
[49 nt withheld, positions 2664-2712]
T
[91 nt withheld, positions 2714-2804]
G
[124 nt withheld, positions 2806-2929]
CGCGCCATTCGCCATTCAGGCTGCGCAACTGTTGGGAAGGGCGATCGGTGCGGGCCTCTTCGCTATTACG
CCAGCTGGCGAAAGGGGGATGTGCTGCAAGGCGATTAAGTTGGGTAACGCCAGGGTTTTCCCAGTCACGA
CGTTGTAAAACGACGGCCAGTGAGCGCGCGTAATACGACTCACTATAGGGCGAATTGGGTACCGGGCCCC
CCCTCGAGGTCGACGGTATCGATAAGCTTGATATCGAATTCCTGCAGCCCCGTTACGAAGAACAGAAATT
CAATGTTCTCAGGACGTGCTGAAAGGAAACCCACAGAAAGCAGACATTCTGTTGCAAAGAAAACTGAAAA
AAAAATAAATACAAGGCCCCCCTTCAGATGACTACGCCCAACCCAACCAAAGAATTATCCTCCTCACAAA
ATATATCGCTAGCATGCGTGAGTTATGGATAAGAAGAATATTTGATGAGCTGACTGATTCTTTATAGCAA
TAGGGAGGAAGGCAGTACACATATCAGCAGTGCATGGGCACAACCCGCATTACAACGAAACATGATATAT
CTATATAAAAGAAGATACGGACAGGCGGTCGAGGCTATTACTGTGCCACTATGCGAGTCATGAATGATTT
TTAAATTAGTTAGTACCCCTTTATATAACGTCTTCAATAAAAGTGCGGGAAAATTCGGGTAATATTTTCT
ATAACTGTCATTTTTTTTTCGTTATGTATGGCAAACCAAATTGACAAGAAACTGGACAACGGTTAAAGCA
AAAGGAGGAAGAAAGATATTGATTTGTGCTTTGAAGAATAACCCAAGCGAACAGGTCATTAATTGCCTAG
AATCTTTACATAGAATTTGCCTTTTATGGAAGAGACGGGAGATTCGAAGCTGGTCCCTAGGGACGAGGAA
GAAATAGTAAATGACAACGATGAAACTAAAGCGCCTAGTGAGGAAGAAGAAGGAGAAGATGTCTTTGACT
CCTCTGAGGAAGACGAAGATATTGATGAAGACGAAGATGAGGCAAGAAAAGTGCAAGAAGGCTTCATTGT
CAACGATGATGATGAAAATGAAGACCCAGGAACAAGTATTTCCAAAAAAAGAAGAAAACATAAAAGAAGA
GAAAGAGAAGAAGATGATCGACTATCCGAAGATGATTTGGATTTGTTAATGGAGAATGCTGGTGTTGAAC
GTACCAAAGCGAGCTCCTCTTCAGGAAAATTTAAAAGATTAAAGAGAGTAGGAGATGAAGGAAACGCTGC
AGAATCAGAAAGTGACAACGTCGCTGCATCAAGGCAAGATTCTACGTCTAAATTGGAAGATTTCTTTTCT
GAAGATGAAGAAGAAGAAGAATCTGGTTTACGCAACGGTAGGAACAATGAATATGGGCGTGATGAAGAAG
ACCATGAAAATAGGAACAGAACAGCTGACAAAGGTGGAATCTTGGACGAATTGGATGATTTCATTGAAGA
TGATGAATTTTCTGATGAGGACGACGAAACCAGACAAAGGAGGATCCAAGAAAAGAAGCTTTTAAGAGAA
CAATCCATCAAACAACCTACACAGATTACTGGTCTATCGTCGGATAAGATTGACGAGATGTATGACATTT
TTGGTGATGGTCATGACTACGATTGGGCTTTAGAAATTGAAAATGAAGAACTAGAAAATGGTAACGACAA
CAATGAAGCTGAAGAAGAAGAGATCGATGAAGAAACTGGTGCTATAAAAAGCACCAAGAAAAAGATATCT
CTACAAGACATTTATGATTTAGAGGATTTGAAAAAAAACTTGATGACTGAAGGAGACATGAAAATTAGAA
AGACAGATATTCCAGAAAGATATCAAGAATTAAGAGCAGGTATTACTGACTACGGAAATATGTCATCGGA
GGATCAAGAATTAGAAAGAAACTGGATAGCAGAAAAAATTTCTGTGGATAAGAACTTCGATGCCAATTAT
GATCTCACTGAATTTAAAGAAGCAATTGGGAACGCAATCAAATTTATCACCAAAGAAAACTTGGAAGTCC
CTTTTATATATGCTTACCGTCGTAACTATATTTCCTCAAGAGAAAAAGATGGGTTTCTTTTGACTGAAGA
TGACCTTTGGGATATAGTTAGCCTTGACATCGAATTTCACAGTCTTGTGAACAAAAAGGATTATGTCCAG
AGATTTTATGCAGAATTACATATCGATGATCCTATTGTCACTGAATACTTCAAAAATCAGAATACTGCAT
CTATTGCGGAACTGAATTCTCTACAGGATATTTATGACTACCTAGAATTCAAATATGCCAACGAAATCAA
TGAAATGTTTATAAACCACACTGGAAAGACTGGTAAGAAACATTTGAAAAATTCCAGTTATGAAAAATTT
AAAGCTAGTCCTCTTTATCAAGCGGTTAGTGATATTGGTATATCAGCTGAGGATGTTGGTGAAAATATCA
GTTCCCAGCATCAAATCCACCCTCCCGTAGATCATCCAAGTTCCAAACCAGTAGAAGTGATAGAATCTAT
ATTGAATGCAAACAGCGGTGATTTGCAAGTCTTTACGTCCAATACTAAGCTGGCAATTGATACGGTCCAA
AAATACTACTCTTTGGAATTGTCTAAAAATACAAAAATAAGGGAAAAAGTTAGATCCGATTTTTCCAAAT
ATTATCTGGCTGACGTTGTGTTAACTGCTAAAGGTAAAAAAGAAATTCAAAAGGGATCTCTGTATGAGGA
CATAAAATATGCCATCAATAGAACTCCAATGCACTTCCGTAGGGATCCAGACGTTTTTTTGAAAATGGTC
GAGGCTGAGTCTTTGAACCTGCTCAGTGTTAAGTTACACATGTCGTCACAAGCCCAATATATAGAGCATT
TATTCCAAATTGCACTTGAAACTACCAATACCTCGGACATCGCAATAGAATGGAATAACTTCCGTAAACT
GGCATTCAACCAAGCGATGGACAAGATTTTCCAGGATATATCTCAAGAAGTCAAAGACAATTTAACAAAA
AATTGTCAAAAATTGGTAGCCAAGACTGTTCGCCATAAGTTTATGACAAAATTAGACCAGGCTCCATTCA
TTCCTAATGTCAGGGATCCAAAAATTCCAAAAATCTTATCTTTAACCTGTGGACAGGGTAGATTCGGAGC
CGACGCTATAATTGCTGTCTACGTCAACAGAAAGGGTGATTTTATAAGAGATTACAAGATTGTCGACAAT
CCATTTGATAAGACGAATCCTGAAAAATTTGAAGACACCTTGGATAATATCATTCAAAGCTGTCAACCGA
ATGCCATCGGAATCAATGGCCCTAACCCAAAGACTCAAAAATTTTACAAAAGATTACAAGAAGTTCTACA
TAAGAAGCAAATCGTCGACAGTAGAGGACATACTATTCCAATCATTTACGTTGAGGACGAAGTCGCTATC
CGTTATCAGAATTCCGAAAGAGCTGCTCAAGAATTCCCTAATAAACCTCCTCTAGTTAAATACTGTATCG
CCTTGGCGCGCTATATGCATTCCCCATTGTTGGAATATGCTAATTTAACAAGTGAAGAAGTGAGATCATT
GTCAATTCATCCACACCAAAATCTGTTATCCTCAGAACAATTGAGTTGGGCTCTTGAAACCGCTTTCGTT
GATATTGTCAACCTGGTAAGTGTTGAAGTTAACAAAGCCACAGATAATAATTACTACGCTAGTGCGCTGA
AATACATCTCTGGCTTTGGAAAACGTAAAGCTATTGATTTCTTACAGTCCCTTCAAAGGCTAAATGAACC
ATTACTGGCTCGTCAACAATTAATTACTCATAACATTCTTCACAAGACTATTTTTATGAATTCCGCGGGA
TTCCTCTATATCTCATGGAATGAAAAAAGACAAAAATACGAAGATTTGGAACATGATCAACTAGATAGCA
CTAGAATTCATCCAGAAGACTACCATTTGGCCACCAAGGTTGCCGCTGATGCTTTAGAATACGATCCTGA
TACTATTGCCGAAAAAGAAGAACAGGGGACTATGAGTGAATTCATTGAACTGTTGAGAGAAGATCCTGAC
CGTAGAGCTAAACTAGAATCACTAAATCTAGAATCATACGCAGAAGAACTTGAGAAGAATACCGGATTAA
GAAAACTTAATAATCTAAATACAATTGTCCTTGAATTGTTGGATGGATTTGAAGAATTGAGAAATGACTT
TCATCCTTTGCAAGGTGATGAAATTTTCCAAAGTTTGACTGGTGAGTCTGAAAAGACGTTTTTCAAGGGT
AGTATTATTCCAGTCAGAGTAGAAAGATTCTGGCACAACGATATAATTTGCACTACAAACTCTGAAGTTG
AATGTGTAGTAAATGCTCAACGTCACGCAGGTGCACAATTAAGAAGACCTGCAAATGAAATATACGAAAT
TGGTAAAACATATCCAGCAAAGGTGATATATATTGACTATGCTAATATTACTGCAGAAGTTTCCTTATTA
GATCATGATGTCAAACAGCAATATGTTCCAATAAGCTACAGTAAAGATCCTTCCATTTGGGACTTGAAAC
AAGAACTGGAAGATGCCGAAGAGGAGAGGAAATTGATGATGGCAGAAGCCCGTGCAAAGAGAACACATCG
TGTTATCAATCATCCTTACTATTTCCCTTTCAACGGCAGACAGGCTGAGGATTACTTAAGGAGTAAAGAA
CGTGGTGAATTCGTGATCAGACAGTCTAGCCGAGGTGATGACCACTTGGTTATCACCTGGAAATTGGATA
AGGATTTGTTTCAACATATTGATATCCAAGAATTAGAAAAAGAAAATCCTTTGGCTTTAGGTAAAGTCTT
GATTGTCGACAATCAGAAATACAATGATTTAGACCAGATCATTGTAGAATATCTTCAAAACAAGGTAAGG
CTCTTGAATGAAATGACATCTAGTGAAAAATTCAAAAGCGGTACTAAGAAAGATGTGGTCAAGTTTATTG
AAGACTACTCTAGAGTGAATCCAAATAAGTCTGTGTACTATTTCAGTTTGAACCACGATAACCCTGGTTG
GTTTTACTTGATGTTCAAGATTAACGCAAATAGCAAATTATACACATGGAATGTGAAATTAACGAACACT
GGTTATTTCCTGGTAAACTACAATTATCCAAGTGTTATCCAGCTTTGTAATGGTTTTAAGACGCTTCTAA
AATCTAACAGTAGTAAGAATAGAATGAACAACTACCGTTAGATGCGTATGTAGTGTCCATTGTTATTATT
AATTTTATTATTACTTTGACCATTGTTTAGGTAAGGTATGTAAACTAGAACGCTTCAACTGTATTTTTTA
CGGGGGATCCACTAGTTCTAGAGCGGCCGCCACCGCGGTGGAGCTCCAGCTTTTGTTCCCTTTAGTGAGG
GTTAATTGCGCGCTTGGCGTAATCATGGTCATAGCTGTTTCCTGTGTGAAATTGTTATCCGCTCACAATT
CCACACAACATAGGAGCCGGAAGCATAAAGTGTAAAGCCTGGGGTGCCTAATGAGTGAGGTAACTCACAT
TAATTGCGTTGCGCTCACTGCCCGCTTTCCAGTCGGGAAACCTGTCGTGCCAGCTGCATTAATGAATCGG
CCAACGCGCGGGGAGAGGCGGTTTGCGTATTGGGCGCTCTTCCGCTTCCTCGCTCACTGACTCGCTGCGC
TCGGTCGTTCGGCTGCGGCGAGCGGTATCAGCTCACTCAAAGGCGGTAATACGGTTATCCACAGAATCAG
GGGATAACGCAGGAAAGAACATGTGAGCAAAAGGCCAGCAAAAGGCCAGGAACCGTAAAAAGGCCGCGTT
GCTGGCGTTTTTCCATAGGCTCCGCCCCCCTGACGAGCATCACAAAAATCGACGCTCAAGTCAGAGGTGG
CGAAACCCGACAGGACTATAAAGATACCAGGCGTTTCCCCCTGGAAGCTCCCTCGTGCGCTCTCCTGTTC
CGACCCTGCCGCTTACCGGATACCTGTCCGCCTTTCTCCCTTCGGGAAGCGTGGCGCTTTCTCATAGCTC
ACGCTGTAGGTATCTCAGTTCGGTGTAGGTCGTTCGCTCCAAGCTGGGCTGTGTGCACGAACCCCCCGTT
CAGCCCGACCGCTGCGCCTTATCCGGTAACTATCGTCTTGAGTCCAACCCGGTAAGACACGACTTATCGC
CACTGGCAGCAGCCACTGGTAACAGGATTAGCAGAGCGAGGTATGTAGGCGGTGCTACAGAGTTCTTGAA
GTGGTGGCCTAACTACGGCTACACTAGAAGGACAGTATTTGGTATCTGCGCTCTGCTGAAGCCAGTTACC
TTCGGAAAAAGAGTTGGTAGCTCTTGATCCGGCAAACAAACCACCGCTGGTAGCGGTGGTTTTTTTGTTT
GCAAGCAGCAGATTACGCGCAGAAAAAAAGGATCTCAAGAAGATCCTTTGATCTTTTCTACGGGGTCTGA
CGCTCAGTGGAACGAAAACTCACGTTAAGGGATTTTGGTCATGAGATTATCAAAAAGGATCTTCACCTAG
ATCCTTTTAAATTAAAAATGAAGTTTTAAATCAATCTAAAGTATATATGAGTAAACTTGGTCTGACAGTT
ACCAATGCTTAATCAGTGAGGCACCTATCTCAGCGATCTGTCTATTTCGTTCATCCATAGTTGCCTGACT
CCCCGTCGTGTAGATAACTACGATACGGGAGGGCTTACCATCTGGCCCCAGTGCTGCAATGATACCGCGA
GACCCACGCTCACCGGCTCCAGATTTATCAGCAATAAACCAGCCAGCCGGAAGGGCCGAGCGCAGAAGTG
GTCCTGCAACTTTATCCGCCTCCATCCAGTCTATTAATTGTTGCCGGGAAGCTAGAGTAAGTAGTTCGCC
AGTTAATAGTTTGCGCAACGTTGTTGCCATTGCTACAGGCATCGTGGTGTCACGCTCGTCGTTTGGTATG
GCTTCATTCAGCTCCGGTTCCCAACGATCAAGGCGAGTTACATGATCCCCCATGTTGTGCAAAAAAGCGG
TTAGCTCCTTCGGTCCTCCGATCGTTGTCAGAAGTAAGTTGGCCGCAGTGTTATCACTCATGGTTATGGC
AGCACTGCATAATTCTCTTACTGTCATGCCATCCGTAAGATGCTTTTCTGTGACTGGTGAGTACTCAACC
AAGTCATTCTGAGAATAGTGTATGCGGCGACCGAGTTGCTCTTGCCCGGCGTCAATACGGGATAATACCG
CGCCACATAGCAGAACTTTAAAAGTGCTCATCATTGGAAAACGTTCTTCGGGGCGAAAACTCTCAAGGAT
CTTACCGCTGTTGAGATCCAGTTCGATGTAACCCACTCGTGCACCCAACTGATCTTCAGCATCTTTTACT
TTCACCAGCGTTTCTGGGTGAGCAAAAACAGGAAGGCAAAATGCCGCAAAAAAGGGAATAAGGGCGACAC
GGAAATGTTGAATACTCATACTCTTCCTTTTTCAATATTATTGAAGCATTTATCAGGGTTATTGTCTCAT
GAGCGGATACATATTTGAATGTATTTAGAAAAATAAACAAATAGGGGTTCCGCGCACATTTCCCCGAAAA
GTGCCACCTGGGTCCTTTTCATCACGTGCTATAAAAATAATTATAATTTAAATTTTTTAATATAAATATA
TAAATTAAAAATAGAAAGTAAAAAAAGAAATTAAAGAAAAAATAGTTTTTGTTTTCCGAAGATGTAAAAG
ACTCTAGGGGGATCGCCAACAAATACTACCTTTTATCTTGCTCTTCCTGCTCTCAGGTATTAATGCCGAA
TTGTTTCATCTTGTCTGTGTAGAAGACCACACACGAAAATCCTGTGATTTTACATTTTACTTATCGTTAA
TCGAATGTATATCTATTTAATCTGCTTTTCTTGTCTAATAAATATATATGTAAAGTACGCTTTTTGTTGA
AATTTTTTAAACCTTTGTTTATTTTTTTTTCTTCATTCCGTAACTCTTCTACCTTCTTTATTTACTTTCT
AAAATCCAAATACAAAACATAAAAATAAATAAACACAGAGTAAATTCCCAAATTATTCCATCATTAAAAG
ATACGAGGCGCGTGTAAGTTACAGGCAAGCGATCCGTCCTAAGAAACCATTATTATCATGACATTAACCT
ATAAAAATAGGCGTATCACGAGGCCCTTTCGTC
Features (pLannotate 1.2.2; 23 found; start..end, strand, type, name):
    137..187     +  misc_feature   bom (fragment): basis of mobility region from pBR322
    200..301     +  CDS            NFS1 (fragment): NFS1_YEAST - Also known as SPL1 From Saccharomyces cerevisiae (strain ATCC 204508 / S288c) (Baker's yeast).
    663..1757    -  CDS            LEU2: 3-isopropylmalate dehydrogenase, required for leucine biosynthesis; S. cerevisiae LEU2; yeast auxotrophic marker
   1770..2174    -  promoter       LEU2 promoter: S. cerevisiae LEU2
   2314..2391    -  CDS            YO192_YEAST (fragment): Experimental evidence at protein level: Swiss-Prot protein existence level 1. From Saccharomyces cerevisiae (strain ATCC 204508 / S288c) (Baker's yeast).
   2421..2473    +  misc_feature   bom (fragment): basis of mobility region from pBR322
   2474..2929    -  rep_origin     f1 ori (sequence partly withheld): f1 bacteriophage origin of replication; arrow indicates direction of (+) strand synthesis
   2937..3092    -  CDS            lacZα (fragment): LacZα fragment of β-galactosidase; lacZ fragment
   3100..3118    +  promoter       T7 promoter: promoter for bacteriophage T7 RNA polymerase
   3127..3189    -  misc_feature   MCS (fragment): pBluescript multiple cloning site
   3188..3307    +  CDS            DAM1 (fragment): DAM1_YEAST - Experimental evidence at protein level: Swiss-Prot protein existence level 1. Component of the DASH complex, a microtubule-binding subcomplex of the outer kinetochore that is essential for proper chromosome segregation. The DASH complex mediates the formation and maintenance of bipolar kinetochore-microtubule attachments by forming closed rings around spindle microtubules and establishing interactions with proteins from the central kinetochore. The DASH ring complex may both stabilize microtubules during chromosome attachment in anaphase A, and allow the chromosome to remain attac
   3795..8147    +  CDS            SPT6: SPT6_YEAST - Also known as CRE2, SSN20. Experimental evidence at protein level: Swiss-Prot protein existence level 1. Plays a role in maintenance of chromatin structure during RNA polymerase II transcription elongation thereby repressing transcription initiation from cryptic promoters. Mediates the reassembly of nucleosomes onto the promoters of at least a selected set of genes during repression; the nucleosome reassembly is essential for transcriptional repression. Essential for viability. From Saccharomyces cerevisiae (strain ATCC 204508 / S288c) (Baker's yeast).
   8250..8295    -  misc_feature   MCS (fragment): pBluescript multiple cloning site
   8308..8326    -  promoter       T3 promoter: promoter for bacteriophage T3 RNA polymerase
   8369..8391    -  protein_bind   lac operator (fragment): The lac repressor binds to the lac operator to inhibit transcription in E. coli. This inhibition can be relieved by adding lactose or isopropyl-β-D-thiogalactopyranoside (IPTG). lac repressor encoded by lacI
   8395..8425    -  promoter       lac promoter: promoter for the E. coli lac operon
   8440..8461    -  protein_bind   CAP binding site: CAP binding activates transcription in the presence of cAMP. E. coli catabolite activator protein
   8474..8566    -  CDS            lacI (fragment): lac repressor; lacI; The lac repressor binds to the lac operator to inhibit transcription in E. coli. This inhibition can be relieved by adding lactose or isopropyl-β-D-thiogalactopyranoside (IPTG).
   8749..9337    -  rep_origin     ori: high-copy-number ColE1/pMB1/pBR322/pUC origin of replication
   9508..10368   -  CDS            AmpR: β-lactamase; bla; confers resistance to ampicillin, carbenicillin, and related antibiotics
  10369..10473   -  promoter       AmpR promoter: bla
  10510..11013   +  misc_feature   CEN/ARS: S. cerevisiae CEN6 centromere fused to an autonomously replicating sequence
  11082..35      +  CDS            rop (fragment) (across the origin): Rop protein, which maintains plasmids at low copy number; rop
