[The description below was written by a language model from this plasmid's Addgene catalogue record and pLannotate feature annotations shown in this document.]
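Description:
pRS415-SPT6 is a yeast–E. coli shuttle plasmid built on the pRS415 backbone, carrying the wild-type SPT6 gene of Saccharomyces cerevisiae. In bacteria it replicates from a high-copy ColE1/pUC-type origin and is selected through the β-lactamase gene (AmpR). An f1 origin is also present, which permits single-stranded DNA production. In yeast the CEN6/ARS element makes it behave as a stably segregating, low-copy centromeric plasmid, and the LEU2 gene with its own promoter allows selection by leucine prototrophy in leu2 hosts.

The insert is a genomic fragment of about 5.1 kb, blunt-cloned into the SmaI site of the pBluescript-derived polylinker, with the site destroyed at both junctions. It interrupts the lacZα region and lies between the T7 and T3 promoters, which serve as sequencing primer sites. The annotation places the complete SPT6 open reading frame in the middle of this fragment. About 600 bp of upstream sequence precedes it, beginning with a piece of the neighbouring DAM1 gene, and about 100 bp of downstream sequence follows. No heterologous yeast promoter, tag or reporter is annotated, so expression presumably depends on the native SPT6 flanking sequences, although the record does not state this explicitly.

Spt6 is an essential factor that maintains chromatin structure during RNA polymerase II elongation, reassembles nucleosomes and represses initiation from cryptic promoters. The record gives no specific purpose. A low-copy, wild-type clone of this kind is typically used to complement spt6 mutants, to cover a chromosomal deletion in plasmid-shuffle experiments, or as a wild-type control and template for generating mutant alleles.
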