Addgene plasmid #10993: pRS415-SPT6
Depositing lab: Francisco Malagon. Depositing organization: National Cancer Institute (NCI).
Backbone
  Vector backbone: pRS415
  Backbone size w/o insert (bp): 6021
  Vector type: Bacterial Expression, Yeast Expression
  Selectable markers: LEU2
Growth in bacteria
  Bacterial resistance: Ampicillin, 100 μg/mL
  Growth temperature: 37°C
  Growth strain: DH5alpha
  Copy number: High Copy
Gene/Insert
  Gene/Insert name: SPT6
  Species: S. cerevisiae (budding yeast)
  Insert size (bp): 5061
  Mutation: Wild type
  Entrez Gene: SPT6 (a.k.a. YGR116W, CRE2, SSN20)
  Cloning method: Restriction Enzyme; 5′ cloning site SmaI (destroyed during cloning); 3′ cloning site SmaI (destroyed during cloning)
  Sequencing primers: 5′ T7; 3′ T3
Terms and licenses: Academic/Nonprofit Terms; Industry Terms: Not Available to Industry
How to cite: pRS415-SPT6 was a gift from Francisco Malagon (Addgene plasmid # 10993 ; http://n2t.net/addgene:10993 ; RRID:Addgene_10993)
