>Addgene plasmid #10993 | pRS415-SPT6 | addgene partial sequence | sequence record 37132 | T7 5'-TAATACGACTCACTATAGGG-3'
GGTATCGATAAGCTTGATATCGAATTCCTGCAGCCCCGTTACGAAGAACAGAAATTCAATGTTCTCAGGA
CGTGCTGAAAGGAAACCCACAGAAAGCAGACATTCTGTTGCAAAGAAAACTGAAAAAAAAATAAATACAA
GGCCCCCCTTCAGATGACTACGCCCAACCCAACCAAAGAATTATCCTCCTCACAAAATATATCGCTAGCA
TGCGTGAGTTATGGATAAGAAGAATATTTGATGAGCTGACTGATTCTTTATAGCAATAGGGAGGAAGGCA
GTACACATATCAGCAGTGCATGGGCACAACCCGCATTACAACGAAACATGATATATCTATATAAAAGAAG
ATACGGACAGGCGGTCGAGGCTATTACTGTGCCACTATGCGAGTCATGAATGATTTTTAAATTAGTTAGT
ACCCCTTTATATAACGTCTTCAATAAAAGTGCGGGAAAATTCGGGTAATATTTTCTATAACTGTCATTTT
TTTTTCGTTATGTATGGCAAACCAAATTGACAAGAAACTGGACAACGGTTAAAGCAAAAGGAGGAAGAAA
GATATTGATTTGTGCTTTGAAGAATAACCCAAGCGAACAGGTCATTAATTGCCTAGAATCTTTACATAGA
ATTTGCCTTTTATGGAAGAGACGGGAGATTCGAAGCTGGTCCCTAGGGACGAGGAAGAAATAGTAAATGA
CAACGATGAAACTAAAGCGCCTAGTGAGGAAGAAGAAGGAGAAGATGTCTTTGACTCCTCTGAGGAAGAC
GAAGATATTGATGAAGACGAAGATGAGGCAAGAAAAGTGCAAGAAGGCTTCATTGTC
